Addgene plasmid #198572: pMXs-IRES-blast GFP-SPNS1(E164K)
Purpose: SPNS1(E164K) codon-optimized orf with n-terminal 3xFlag GFP in pMXs-IRES-Blast vector
Depositing lab: Monther Abu-Remaileh. Depositing organization: Stanford University. Publication: An SPNS1-dependent lysosomal lipid transport pathway that enables cell survival under choline limitation. Scharenberg SG, Dong W, Ghoochani A, Nyame K, Levin-Konigsberg R, Krishnan AR, Rawat ES, Spees K, Bassik MC, Abu-Remaileh M. Sci Adv. 2023 Apr 21;9(16):eadf8966. doi: 10.1126/sciadv.adf8966. Epub 2023 Apr 19. PubMed 37075117.
Backbone
  Vector backbone: pMXs-IRES-blast
  Backbone size w/o insert (bp): 5600
  Total vector size (bp): 8000
  Vector type: Mammalian Expression, Retroviral
  Selectable markers: Blasticidin
Growth in bacteria
  Bacterial resistance: Ampicillin, 100 μg/mL
  Growth temperature: 37°C
  Growth strain: NEB Stable
  Copy number: Unknown
Gene/Insert
  Gene/Insert name: SPNS1(E164K) with n-terminal 3xFlag-GFP fusion (alt name: 3xFlag-GFP-SPNS1(E164K))
  Species: H. sapiens (human)
  Insert size (bp): 2322
  Mutation: changed glutamic acid E164 to lysine (E164K)
  Entrez Gene: SPNS1 (a.k.a. HSpin1, LAT, PP2030, SLC62A1, SLC63A1, SPIN1, SPINL, nrs)
  Tag / fusion protein: 3xFlag-GFP (N terminal on insert)
  Cloning method: Restriction Enzyme; 5′ cloning site EcoRI (not destroyed); 3′ cloning site NotI (not destroyed)
  Sequencing primers: 5′ CTTGGATACACGCCGCCCAC
Resource information
  A portion of this plasmid was derived from a plasmid made by: codon-optimized SPNS1 orf was amplified from pDONR221_SPNS1 plasmid (Addgene Plasmid #132273)
Terms and licenses: Academic/Nonprofit Terms; Industry Terms: Not Available to Industry
Depositor comments: Please visit https://www.biorxiv.org/content/10.1101/2022.11.27.517422v1 for bioRxiv preprint.
How to cite: pMXs-IRES-blast GFP-SPNS1(E164K) was a gift from Monther Abu-Remaileh (Addgene plasmid # 198572 ; http://n2t.net/addgene:198572 ; RRID:Addgene_198572)
