[The description below was written by a language model from this plasmid's Addgene catalogue record and pLannotate feature annotations shown in this document.]
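Description:
pMXs-IRES-blast GFP-SPNS1(E164K) is a Moloney murine leukemia virus-based retroviral expression plasmid of about 8 kb, built on the pMXs-IRES-blast backbone for stable gene delivery into mammalian cells. In bacteria it is maintained through a high-copy ColE1/pUC-type origin and selected with ampicillin via the β-lactamase gene. The retroviral cassette is flanked by MMLV long terminal repeats and contains the Ψ packaging signal, a truncated gag segment lacking its start codon, and a pol-derived region carrying a splice acceptor. These elements allow the transcript to be packaged into viral particles when the missing viral proteins are supplied in trans. No separate internal promoter is annotated, so expression presumably runs from the 5′ LTR.

The payload, cloned between EcoRI and NotI, is a codon-optimized human SPNS1 open reading frame fused at its N terminus to 3xFlag and EGFP. It carries a substitution of glutamic acid 164 to lysine. The small FLAG and "TDsmURFP" fragments called by the automated annotation just upstream of EGFP most likely correspond to the 3xFlag tag and adjoining linker rather than to an additional fluorescent protein. Downstream of SPNS1, an EMCV IRES drives translation of blasticidin S deaminase from the same transcript, so blasticidin selection enriches for cells that also express the fusion protein.

The tags permit fluorescence localization and Flag-based detection or immunoprecipitation. The associated publication concerns an SPNS1-dependent lysosomal lipid transport pathway supporting cell survival under choline limitation. This suggests the construct is used to test the point mutant alongside wild-type SPNS1, although the record does not state the functional consequence of E164K.
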