Features (pLannotate 1.2.2; 17 found; start..end, strand, type, name):
    259..363     -  promoter       AmpR promoter: bla
    393..986     +  LTR            LTR: long terminal repeat from Moloney murine leukemia virus
   1049..1248    +  misc_feature   MMLV Ψ: packaging signal of Moloney murine leukemia virus (MMLV)
   1300..1388    +  misc_feature   MESV Ψ (fragment): packaging signal of murine embryonic stem cell virus
   1465..1881    +  CDS            gag (truncated): truncated Moloney murine leukemia virus (MMLV) gag gene lacking the start codon
   1891..2265    +  misc_feature   pol region: Moloney murine leukemia virus (MMLV) pol region containing the splice acceptor site
   2348..2368    +  CDS            FLAG (fragment): FLAG® epitope tag, followed by an enterokinase cleavage site
   2369..2396    +  CDS            TDsmURFP (fragment): monomeric tandem dimer of a small ultra-red fluorescent protein derived from a cyanobacterial phycobiliprotein (Rodriguez et al., 2016)
   2402..3115    +  CDS            EGFP: EGFP is a basic (constitutively fluorescent) green fluorescent protein published in 1996, derived from Aequorea victoria. It is reported to be a rapidly-maturing weak dimer with moderate acid sensitivity.
   3140..4723    +  CDS            SPNS1: SPNS1_HUMAN - Also known as SPIN1. Experimental evidence at protein level: Swiss-Prot protein existence level 1. Sphingolipid transporter (By similarity). May be involved in necrotic or autophagic cell death. From Homo sapiens (Human).
   4867..5329    +  misc_feature   IRES: internal ribosome entry site (IRES) of the encephalomyocarditis virus (EMCV)
   5349..5738    +  CDS            BSD: blasticidin S deaminase; Aspergillus terreus BSD; confers resistance to blasticidin
   5787..5908    +  LTR            3' LTR (ΔU3) (fragment): self-inactivating 3' long terminal repeat (LTR) from Moloney murine leukemia virus
   5909..6378    +  LTR            LTR: long terminal repeat from Moloney murine leukemia virus
   6444..6496    -  CDS            lacI (fragment): lac repressor; lacI; The lac repressor binds to the lac operator to inhibit transcription in E. coli. This inhibition can be relieved by adding lactose or isopropyl-β-D-thiogalactopyranoside (IPTG).
   6679..7267    -  rep_origin     ori: high-copy-number ColE1/pMB1/pBR322/pUC origin of replication
   7431..258     -  CDS            AmpR (across the origin): β-lactamase; bla; confers resistance to ampicillin, carbenicillin, and related antibiotics
>Addgene plasmid #198572 | pMXs-IRES-blast GFP-SPNS1(E164K) | addgene full sequence | sequence record 438878 | Addgene NGS Result
TTGCCCGGCGTCAATACGGGATAATACCGCGCCACATAGCAGAACTTTAAAAGTGCTCATCATTGGAAAA
CGTTCTTCGGGGCGAAAACTCTCAAGGATCTTACCGCTGTTGAGATCCAGTTCGATGTAACCCACTCGTG
CACCCAACTGATCTTCAGCATCTTTTACTTTCACCAGCGTTTCTGGGTGAGCAAAAACAGGAAGGCAAAA
TGCCGCAAAAAAGGGAATAAGGGCGACACGGAAATGTTGAATACTCATACTCTTCCTTTTTCAATATTAT
TGAAGCATTTATCAGGGTTATTGTCTCATGAGCGGATACATATTTGAATGTATTTAGAAAAATAAACAAA
TAGGGGTTCCGCGCACATTTCCCCGAAAAGTGCCACCTGCATAATGAAAGACCCCACCTGTAGGTTTGGC
AAGCTAGCTTAAGTAACGCCATTTTGCAAGGCATGGAAAAATACATAACTGAGAATAGAAAAGTTCAGAT
CAAGGTCAGGAACAGATGGAACAGCTGAATATGGGCCAAACAGGATATCTGTGGTAAGCAGTTCCTGCCC
CGGCTCAGGGCCAAGAACAGATGGAACAGCTGAATATGGGCCAAACAGGATATCTGTGGTAAGCAGTTCC
TGCCCCGGCTCAGGGCCAAGAACAGATGGTCCCCAGATGCGGTCCAGCCCTCAGCAGTTTCTAGAGAACC
ATCAGATGTTTCCAGGGTGCCCCAAGGACCTGAAATGACCCTGTGCCTTATTTGAACTAACCAATCAGTT
CGCTTCTCGCTTCTGTTCGCGCGCTTCTGCTCCCCGAGCTCAATAAAAGAGCCCACAACCCCTCACTCGG
CGCGCCAGTCCTCCGATTGACTGAGTCGCCCGGGTACCCGTGTATCCAATAAACCCTCTTGCAGTTGCAT
CCGACTTGTGGTCTCGCTGTTCCTTGGGAGGGTCTCCTCTGAGTGATTGACTACCCGTCAGCGGGGGTCT
TTCATTTGGGGGCTCGTCCGGGATCGGGAGACCCCTGCCCAGGGACCACCGACCCACCACCGGGAGGTAA
GCTGGCCAGCAACTTATCTGTGTCTGTCCGATTGTCTAGTGTCTATGACTGATTTTATGCGCCTGCGTCG
GTACTAGTTAGCTAACTAGCTCTGTATCTGGCGGACCCGTGGTGGAACTGACGAGTTCGGAACACCCGGC
CGCAACCCTGGGAGACGTCCCAGGGACTTCGGGGGCCGTTTTTGTGGCCCGACCTGAGTCCAAAAATCCC
GATCGTTTTGGACTCTTTGGTGCACCCCCCTAATAGGAGGGATATGTGGTTCTGGTAGGAGACGAGAACC
TAAAACAGTTCCCGCCTCCGTCTGAATTTTTGCTTTCGGTTTGGGACCGAAGCCGCGCCGCGCGTCTTGT
CTGCTGCAGCATCGTTCTGTGTTGTCTCTGTCTGACTGTGTTTCTGTATTTGTCTGAAAATTAGGGCCAG
ACTGTTACCACTCCCTTAAGTTTGACCTTAGGTCACTGGAAAGATGTCGAGCGGATCGCTCACAACCAGT
CGGTAGATGTCAAGAAGAGACGTTGGGTTACCTTCTGCTCTGCAGAATGGCCAACCTTTAACGTCGGATG
GCCGCGAGACGGCACCTTTAACCGAGACCTCATCACCCAGGTTAAGATCAAGGTCTTTTCACCTGGCCCG
CATGGACACCCAGACCAGGTCCCCTACATCGTGACCTGGGAAGCCTTGGCTTTTGACCCCCCTCCCTGGG
TCAAGCCCTTTGTACACCCTAAGCCTCCGCCTCCTCTTCCTCCATCCGCCCCGTCTCTCCCCCTTGAACC
TCCTCGTTCGACCCCGCCTCGATCCTCCCTTTATCCAGCCCTCACTCCTTCTCTAGGCGCCCCCATATGG
CCATATGAGATCTTATATGGGGCACCCCCGCCCCTTGTAAACTTCCCTGACCCTGACATGACAAGAGTTA
CTAACAGCCCCTCTCTCCAAGCTCACTTACAGGCTCTCTACTTAGTCCAGCACGAAGTCTGGAGACCTCT
GGCGGCAGCCTACCAAGAACAACTGGACCGACCGGTGGTACCTCACCCTTACCGAGTCGGCGACACAGTG
TGGGTCCGCCGACACCAGACTAAGAACCTAGAACCTCGCTGGAAAGGACCTTACACAGTCCTGCTGACCA
CCCCCACCGCCCTCAAAGTAGACGGCATCGCAGCTTGGATACACGCCGCCCACGTGAAGGCTGCCGACCC
CGGGGGTGGACCATCCTCTAGACTGCCGGATCTAGCTAGTTAATTAAGGATCCGCCACCATGGACTACAA
GGACCACGACGGTGACTACAAGGACCACGACATCGACTACAAGGACGACGACGACAAGGGGCATGGCACC
GGCAGCACCGGCAGCGAATTCGTGAGCAAGGGCGAGGAGCTGTTCACCGGGGTGGTGCCCATCCTGGTCG
AGCTGGACGGCGACGTAAACGGCCACAAGTTCAGCGTGTCCGGCGAGGGCGAGGGCGATGCCACCTACGG
CAAGCTGACCCTGAAGTTCATCTGCACCACCGGCAAGCTGCCCGTGCCCTGGCCCACCCTCGTGACCACC
CTGACCTACGGCGTGCAGTGCTTCAGCCGCTACCCCGACCACATGAAGCAGCACGACTTCTTCAAGTCCG
CCATGCCCGAAGGCTACGTCCAGGAGCGCACCATCTTCTTCAAGGACGACGGCAACTACAAGACCCGCGC
CGAGGTGAAGTTCGAGGGCGACACCCTGGTGAACCGCATCGAGCTGAAGGGCATCGACTTCAAGGAGGAC
GGCAACATCCTGGGGCACAAGCTGGAGTACAACTACAACAGCCACAACGTCTATATCATGGCCGACAAGC
AGAAGAACGGCATCAAGGTGAACTTCAAGATCCGCCACAACATCGAGGACGGCAGCGTGCAGCTCGCCGA
CCACTACCAGCAGAACACCCCCATCGGCGACGGCCCCGTGCTGCTGCCCGACAACCACTACCTGAGCACC
CAGTCCGCCCTGAGCAAAGACCCCAACGAGAAGCGCGATCACATGGTCCTGCTGGAGTTCGTGACCGCCG
CCGGGATCACTCTCGGCATGGACGAGCTGTACAAGGGAGGGAGCGGCCCGCGGCTCGAGATGGCCGGCTC
TGACACCGCCCCTTTCCTGAGCCAGGCCGACGATCCAGACGATGGACCAGTGCCAGGAACCCCTGGACTG
CCAGGCTCTACAGGCAACCCCAAGAGCGAGGAGCCAGAGGTGCCTGACCAGGAGGGACTGCAGAGGATCA
CAGGACTGTCCCCTGGCCGGTCTGCCCTGATCGTGGCCGTGCTGTGCTACATCAACCTGCTGAATTATAT
GGATCGCTTTACCGTGGCAGGCGTGCTGCCAGACATCGAGCAGTTCTTTAACATCGGCGATAGCTCCTCT
GGCCTGATCCAGACAGTGTTCATCAGCTCCTACATGGTGCTGGCCCCCGTGTTCGGCTATCTGGGCGATC
GCTACAATCGGAAGTATCTGATGTGCGGCGGCATCGCCTTCTGGAGCCTGGTGACCCTGGGCTCTAGCTT
CATCCCAGGCGAGCACTTTTGGCTGCTGCTGCTGACAAGGGGACTGGTGGGAGTGGGAAAGGCAAGCTAC
TCCACCATCGCACCTACACTGATCGCCGACCTGTTTGTGGCCGATCAGAGAAGCAGGATGCTGTCCATCT
TCTACTTTGCCATCCCAGTGGGAAGCGGACTGGGATATATCGCAGGATCCAAGGTGAAGGACATGGCCGG
CGATTGGCACTGGGCACTGAGAGTGACCCCTGGACTGGGAGTGGTGGCCGTGCTGCTGCTGTTCCTGGTG
GTGAGAGAGCCACCTAGGGGAGCAGTGGAGAGGCACTCTGACCTGCCACCCCTGAACCCAACAAGCTGGT
GGGCAGATCTGCGCGCCCTGGCAAGGAATCCATCCTTCGTGCTGTCCTCTCTGGGCTTCACCGCCGTGGC
CTTTGTGACAGGATCCCTGGCCCTGTGGGCACCTGCCTTTCTGCTGCGCTCTAGGGTGGTGCTGGGAGAG
ACCCCTCCATGCCTGCCAGGCGACTCCTGTAGCTCCTCTGATTCTCTGATCTTTGGCCTGATCACCTGCC
TGACAGGCGTGCTGGGAGTGGGACTGGGAGTGGAGATCAGCCGGAGACTGAGACACTCCAACCCAAGGGC
AGACCCACTGGTGTGCGCAACCGGACTGCTGGGCTCCGCCCCCTTCCTGTTTCTGTCTCTGGCATGTGCA
AGGGGAAGCATCGTGGCAACCTACATCTTCATCTTTATCGGCGAGACACTGCTGAGCATGAATTGGGCCA
TCGTGGCCGATATCCTGCTGTATGTGGTCATCCCAACCAGGCGCTCCACAGCCGAGGCCTTCCAGATCGT
GCTGTCTCACCTGCTGGGCGACGCAGGAAGCCCATATCTGATCGGCCTGATCTCCGATCGCCTGCGGAGA
AATTGGCCCCCTTCTTTCCTGAGCGAGTTTCGGGCCCTGCAGTTCAGCCTGATGCTGTGCGCCTTTGTGG
GCGCCCTGGGAGGAGCAGCCTTCCTGGGCACCGCCATCTTTATCGAGGCCGACAGGCGCCGGGCACAGCT
GCACGTGCAGGGACTGCTGCACGAGGCAGGCTCCACCGACGATAGAATCGTGGTGCCCCAGAGAGGCAGG
TCCACAAGGGTGCCTGTGGCCTCTGTGCTGATCTGAGCGGCCGCTACGTAAATTCCGCCCCCCCCCCCCT
CTCCCTCCCCCCCCCCTAACGTTACTGGCCGAAGCCGCTTGGAATAAGGCCGGTGTGCGTTTGTCTATAT
GTTATTTTCCACCATATTGCCGTCTTTTGGCAATGTGAGGGCCCGGAAACCTGGCCCTGTCTTCTTGACG
AGCATTCCTAGGGGTCTTTCCCCTCTCGCCAAAGGAATGCAAGGTCTGTTGAATGTCGTGAAGGAAGCAG
TTCCTCTGGAAGCTTCTTGAAGACAAACAACGTCTGTAGCGACCCTTTGCAGGCAGCGGAACCCCCCACC
TGGCGACAGGTGCCTCTGCGGCCAAAAGCCACGTGTATAAGATACACCTGCAAAGGCGGCACAACCCCAG
TGCCACGTTGTGAGTTGGATAGTTGTGGAAAGAGTCAAATGGCTCTCCTCAAGCGTATTCAACAAGGGGC
TGAAGGATGCCCAGAAGGTACCCCATTGTATGGGATCTGATCTGGGGCCTCGGTGCACATGCTTTACATG
TGTTTAGTCGAGGTTAAAAAAACGTCTAGGCCCCCCGAACCACGGGGACGTGGTTTTCCTTTGAAAAACA
CGATGATAATATGGCCACAACCATGGTTCCTTTGTCTCAAGAAGAATCCACCCTCATTGAAAGAGCAACG
GCTACAATCAACAGCATCCCCATCTCTGAAGACTACAGCGTCGCCAGCGCAGCTCTCTCTAGCGACGGCC
GCATCTTCACTGGTGTCAATGTATATCATTTTACTGGGGGACCTTGTGCAGAACTCGTGGTGCTGGGCAC
TGCTGCTGCTGCGGCAGCTGGCAACCTGACTTGTATCGTCGCGATCGGAAATGAGAACAGGGGCATCTTG
AGCCCCTGCGGACGGTGCCGACAGGTGCTTCTCGATCTGCATCCTGGGATCAAAGCCATAGTGAAGGACA
GTGATGGACAGCCGACGGCAGTTGGGATTCGTGAATTGCTGCCCTCTGGTTATGTGTGGGAGGGCTAAGT
CGACGATAAAATAAAAGATTTTATTTAGTCTCCAGAAAAAGGGGGGAATGAAAGACCCCACCTGTAGGTT
TGGCAAGCTAGCTTAAGTAACGCCATTTTGCAAGGCATGGAAAAATACATAACTGAGAATAGAGAAGTTC
AGATCAAGGTCAGGAACAGATGGAACAGCTGAATATGGGCCAAACAGGATATCTGTGGTAAGCAGTTCCT
GCCCCGGCTCAGGGCCAAGAACAGATGGAACAGCTGAATATGGGCCAAACAGGATATCTGTGGTAAGCAG
TTCCTGCCCCGGCTCAGGGCCAAGAACAGATGGTCCCCAGATGCGGTCCAGCCCTCAGCAGTTTCTAGAG
AACCATCAGATGTTTCCAGGGTGCCCCAAGGACCTGAAATGACCCTGTGCCTTATTTGAACTAACCAATC
AGTTCGCTTCTCGCTTCTGTTCGCGCGCTTCTGCTCCCCGAGCTCAATAAAAGAGCCCACAACCCCTCAC
TCGGGGCGCCAGTCCTCCGATTGACTGAGTCGCCCGGGTACCCGTGTATCCAATAAACCCTCTTGCAGTT
GCATCCGACTTGTGGTCTCGCTGTTCCTTGGGAGGGTCTCCTCTGAGTGATTGACTACCCGTCAGCGGGG
GTCTTTCACATGCAGCATGTATCAAAATTAATTTGGTTTTTTTTCTTAAGTATTTACATTAAATGGCCAT
AGTTGCATTAATGAATCGGCCAACGCGCGGGGAGAGGCGGTTTGCGTATTGGGCGCTCTTCCGCTTCCTC
GCTCACTGACTCGCTGCGCTCGGTCGTTCGGCTGCGGCGAGCGGTATCAGCTCACTCAAAGGCGGTAATA
CGGTTATCCACAGAATCAGGGGATAACGCAGGAAAGAACATGTGAGCAAAAGGCCAGCAAAAGGCCAGGA
ACCGTAAAAAGGCCGCGTTGCTGGCGTTTTTCCATAGGCTCCGCCCCCCTGACGAGCATCACAAAAATCG
ACGCTCAAGTCAGAGGTGGCGAAACCCGACAGGACTATAAAGATACCAGGCGTTTCCCCCTGGAAGCTCC
CTCGTGCGCTCTCCTGTTCCGACCCTGCCGCTTACCGGATACCTGTCCGCCTTTCTCCCTTCGGGAAGCG
TGGCGCTTTCTCATAGCTCACGCTGTAGGTATCTCAGTTCGGTGTAGGTCGTTCGCTCCAAGCTGGGCTG
TGTGCACGAACCCCCCGTTCAGCCCGACCGCTGCGCCTTATCCGGTAACTATCGTCTTGAGTCCAACCCG
GTAAGACACGACTTATCGCCACTGGCAGCAGCCACTGGTAACAGGATTAGCAGAGCGAGGTATGTAGGCG
GTGCTACAGAGTTCTTGAAGTGGTGGCCTAACTACGGCTACACTAGAAGAACAGTATTTGGTATCTGCGC
TCTGCTGAAGCCAGTTACCTTCGGAAAAAGAGTTGGTAGCTCTTGATCCGGCAAACAAACCACCGCTGGT
AGCGGTGGTTTTTTTGTTTGCAAGCAGCAGATTACGCGCAGAAAAAAAGGATCTCAAGAAGATCCTTTGA
TCTTTTCTACGGGGTCTGACGCTCAGTGGAACGAAAACTCACGTTAAGGGATTTTGGTCATGAGATTATC
AAAAAGGATCTTCACCTAGATCCTTTTGCGGCCGGCCGCAAATCAATCTAAAGTATATATGAGTAAACTT
GGTCTGACAGTTACCAATGCTTAATCAGTGAGGCACCTATCTCAGCGATCTGTCTATTTCGTTCATCCAT
AGTTGCCTGACTCCCCGTCGTGTAGATAACTACGATACGGGAGGGCTTACCATCTGGCCCCAGTGCTGCA
ATGATACCGCGAGACCCACGCTCACCGGCTCCAGATTTATCAGCAATAAACCAGCCAGCCGGAAGGGCCG
AGCGCAGAAGTGGTCCTGCAACTTTATCCGCCTCCATCCAGTCTATTAATTGTTGCCGGGAAGCTAGAGT
AAGTAGTTCGCCAGTTAATAGTTTGCGCAACGTTGTTGCCATTGCTACAGGCATCGTGGTGTCACGCTCG
TCGTTTGGTATGGCTTCATTCAGCTCCGGTTCCCAACGATCAAGGCGAGTTACATGATCCCCCATGTTGT
GCAAAAAAGCGGTTAGCTCCTTCGGTCCTCCGATCGTTGTCAGAAGTAAGTTGGCCGCAGTGTTATCACT
CATGGTTATGGCAGCACTGCATAATTCTCTTACTGTCATGCCATCCGTAAGATGCTTTTCTGTGACTGGT
GAGTACTCAACCAAGTCATTCTGAGAATAGTGTATGCGGCGACCGAGTTGCTC
